Addgene plasmid #217525: pIVEX2.3-AC17-5c-frGFP
Purpose: AC17-5c riboswitch-regulated GFP reporter. The gene is inserted into downstream of T7 promoter.
Depositing lab: Keisuke Fukunaga. Depositing organization: Tokyo Institute of Technology. Publication: Switchable and orthogonal gene expression control inside artificial cells by synthetic riboswitches. Ishii Y, Fukunaga K, Cooney A, Yokobayashi Y, Matsuura T. Chem Commun (Camb). 2024 Jun 4;60(46):5972-5975. doi: 10.1039/d4cc00965g. PubMed 38767578.
Backbone
  Vector backbone: pIVEX2.3
  Total vector size (bp): 4646
  Vector type: In vitro transcription-translation
Growth in bacteria
  Bacterial resistance: Ampicillin, 100 μg/mL
  Growth temperature: 37°C
  Growth strain: DH5alpha
  Copy number: High Copy
Gene/Insert
  Gene/Insert name: AC17-5c riboswitch-regulated folding reporter GFP
  Species: Synthetic
  Promoter: T7
  Cloning method: Gibson Cloning
  Sequencing primers: 5′ ATGCGTCCGGCGTAGAGGATCGAGA; 3′ AGGGGTTATGCTAGTTATTGCTCAGCGG
Terms and licenses: Academic/Nonprofit Terms; Industry Terms: Not Available to Industry
How to cite: pIVEX2.3-AC17-5c-frGFP was a gift from Keisuke Fukunaga (Addgene plasmid # 217525 ; http://n2t.net/addgene:217525 ; RRID:Addgene_217525)
