[The description below was written by a language model from this plasmid's Addgene catalogue record and pLannotate feature annotations shown in this document.]
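Description:
pIVEX2.3-AC17-5c-frGFP is a reporter plasmid for in vitro transcription-translation, built on the pIVEX2.3 cell-free expression backbone. It is propagated in E. coli as a high-copy plasmid through a ColE1/pUC-type origin and selected with ampicillin via the β-lactamase gene and its native promoter. The feature table also picks up several backbone remnants: fragments of the tetracycline resistance gene, lacZα, lacI, rop and the bom region, plus a lac promoter/operator, CAP site and tet promoter. All of the coding remnants are partial and appear to be cloning-vector leftovers rather than functional parts of the design.

The payload is a synthetic cassette, assembled by Gibson cloning, in which a bacteriophage T7 promoter drives folding reporter GFP, a constitutively fluorescent Aequorea victoria derivative, and transcription ends at a T7 terminator. The AC17-5c synthetic riboswitch that regulates expression is not annotated as its own feature. About 100 nt of unannotated sequence lies between the T7 promoter and the start of the GFP coding region, which is where a 5′ regulatory RNA element would be expected, but the record does not state its position, its ligand or whether it switches expression on or off. A short fragment annotated as a T7 gene 10B-derived SET1 solubility tag lies between the GFP gene and the terminator; it may be a sequence-similarity match rather than an intended tag.

The associated work concerns switchable, orthogonal control of gene expression by synthetic riboswitches inside artificial cells, so the plasmid presumably serves as a fluorescent readout of riboswitch activity in T7 RNA polymerase-driven cell-free systems. The catalogue lists a total size of 4646 bp, whereas the sequenced record is 4,244 nt; the record does not explain the difference.
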