Features (pLannotate 1.2.2; 17 found; start..end, strand, type, name):
      6..298     +  CDS            TcR (fragment): tetracycline efflux protein; tet; confers resistance to tetracycline
    324..371     -  terminator     T7 terminator: transcription terminator for bacteriophage T7 RNA polymerase
    379..428     -  CDS            SET1 (fragment): solubility-enhancement tag derived from T7 phage gene 10B
    479..1192    -  CDS            Folding Reporter GFP: Folding Reporter GFP is a basic (constitutively fluorescent) green fluorescent protein published in 1999, derived from Aequorea victoria.
   1296..1314    -  promoter       T7 promoter: promoter for bacteriophage T7 RNA polymerase
   1336..1528    +  CDS            TcR (fragment): tetracycline efflux protein; tet; confers resistance to tetracycline
   1536..1690    +  CDS            lacZα (fragment): LacZα fragment of β-galactosidase; lacZ fragment
   1696..1795    -  misc_feature   bom (fragment): basis of mobility region from pBR322
   1897..1932    -  CDS            rop (fragment): Rop protein, which maintains plasmids at low copy number; rop
   2027..2131    +  promoter       AmpR promoter: bla
   2132..2992    +  CDS            AmpR: β-lactamase; bla; confers resistance to ampicillin, carbenicillin, and related antibiotics
   3163..3751    +  rep_origin     ori: high-copy-number ColE1/pMB1/pBR322/pUC origin of replication
   3934..4026    +  CDS            lacI (fragment): lac repressor; lacI; The lac repressor binds to the lac operator to inhibit transcription in E. coli. This inhibition can be relieved by adding lactose or isopropyl-β-D-thiogalactopyranoside (IPTG).
   4039..4060    +  protein_bind   CAP binding site: CAP binding activates transcription in the presence of cAMP. E. coli catabolite activator protein
   4075..4105    +  promoter       lac promoter: promoter for the E. coli lac operon
   4113..4129    +  protein_bind   lac operator: The lac repressor binds to the lac operator to inhibit transcription in E. coli. This inhibition can be relieved by adding lactose or isopropyl-β-D-thiogalactopyranoside (IPTG). lac repressor encoded by lacI
   4174..4202    +  promoter       tet promoter: E. coli promoter for tetracycline efflux protein gene
>Addgene plasmid #217525 | pIVEX2.3-AC17-5c-frGFP | addgene full sequence | sequence record 431907 | Addgene NGS Result
CGTGTATGAAATCTAACAATGCGCTCATCGTCATCCTCGGCACCGTCACCCTGGATGCTGTAGGCATAGG
CTTGGTTATGCCGGTACTGCCGGGCCTCTTGCGGGATATCGTCCATTCCGACAGCATCGCCAGTCACTAT
GGCGTGCTGCTAGCGCTATATGCGTTGATGCAATTTCTATGCGCACCCGTTCTCGGAGCACTGTCCGACC
GCTTTGGCCGCCGCCCAGTCCTGCTCGCTTCGCTACTTGGAGCCACTATCGACTACGCGATCATGGCGAC
CACACCCGTCCTGTGGATATCCGGATATAGTTCCTCCTTTCAGCAAAAAACCCCTCAAGACCCGTTTAGA
GGCCCCAAGGGGTTATGCTAGTTATTGCTCAGCGGTGGCAGCAGCCAACTCAGCTTCCTTTCGGGCTTTG
TTAGCAGCCGGATCCACTAGTAACGGCCGCCAGTGTGCTGGAATTCGCCCTTTTATTATTTATACAGCTC
GTCCATACCGTGCGTAATGCCAGCTGCCGTAACAAACTCCAGTAAGACCATGTGGTCGCGTTTTTCGTTC
GGGTCTTTGGACAAGGCTGATTGCGTAGACAGGTAATGGTTGTCCGGAAGCAAAACAGGTCCGTCACCAA
TCGGTGTATTCTGCTGGTAATGATCGGCAAGTTGGACAGAACCGTCTTCGATGTTATGGCGAATTTTGAA
GTTCGCTTTGATGCCGTTCTTCTGCTTATCCGCGGTGATATACACGTTGTGGCTGTTGTAGTTGTACTCG
AGTTTATGGCCCAGAATATTACCGTCCTCCTTAAAGTCGATCCCTTTGAGTTCAATCCGATTCACCAGAG
TATCACCTTCGAATTTGACTTCTGCACGGGTTTTGTAGTTACCGTCGTCTTTAAACGAAATGGTACGTTC
CTGCACGTAACCTTCTGGCATAGCAGATTTAAAGAAGTCGTGACGTTTCATGTGATCGGGATAACGGCTA
AAGCACTGTACACCGTAAGTCAGGGTAGTCACCAGCGTAGGCCAAGGTACCGGCAGTTTACCGGTTGTAC
AGATGAATTTCAGGGTTAACTTACCGTAAGTAGCGTCTCCTTCACCTTCACCGGAAACACTGAATTTGTG
ACCGTTAACGTCACCGTCTAACTCCACCAGAATCGGAACTACACCAGTAAACAGTTCTTCGCCTTTCGAC
ATTTGGATATCGTTCACGAATTCCATTTTTTACCTCCTTAATTCGATAACCGGGTCGCATCAAAGAGGCA
GCGTGAATTCGCGGACGGAATCCGTCTCTCTCACCCCTATAGTGAGTCGTATTAATTTCGCGGGATCGAG
ATCTCGATCCTCTACGCCGGACGCATCGTGGCCGGCATCACCGGCGCCACAGGTGCGGTTGCTGGCGCCT
ATATCGCCGACATCACCGATGGGGAAGATCGGGCTCGCCACTTCGGGCTCATGAGCGCTTGTTTCGGCGT
GGGTATGGTGGCAGGCCCCGTGGCCGGGGGACTGTTGGGCGCCATCTCCTTGCATGCAAGCTTGGCACTG
GCCGTCGTTTTACAACGTCGTGACTGGGAAAACCCTGGCGTTACCCAACTTAATCGCCTTGCAGCACATC
CCCCTTTCGCCAGCTGGCGTAATAGCGAAGAGGCCCGCACCGATCGCCCTTCCCAACAGTTGCGCAGCCT
GAATGGCGAATGGCGCCTGATGCGGTATTTTCTCCTTACGCATCTGTGCGGTATTTCACACCGCATATGG
TGCACTCTCAGTACAATCTGCTCTGATGCCGCATAGTTAAGCCAGCCCCGACACCCGCCAACACCCGCTG
ACGCGCCCTGACGGGCTTGTCTGCTCCCGGCATCCGCTTACAGACAAGCTGTGACCGTCTCCGGGAGCTG
CATGTGTCAGAGGTTTTCACCGTCATCACCGAAACGCGCGAGACGAAAGGGCCTCGTGATACGCCTATTT
TTATAGGTTAATGTCATGATAATAATGGTTTCTTAGACGTCAGGTGGCACTTTTCGGGGAAATGTGCGCG
GAACCCCTATTTGTTTATTTTTCTAAATACATTCAAATATGTATCCGCTCATGAGACAATAACCCTGATA
AATGCTTCAATAATATTGAAAAAGGAAGAGTATGAGTATTCAACATTTCCGTGTCGCCCTTATTCCCTTT
TTTGCGGCATTTTGCCTTCCTGTTTTTGCTCACCCAGAAACGCTGGTGAAAGTAAAAGATGCTGAAGATC
AGTTGGGTGCACGAGTGGGTTACATCGAACTGGATCTCAACAGCGGTAAGATCCTTGAGAGTTTTCGCCC
CGAAGAACGTTTTCCAATGATGAGCACTTTTAAAGTTCTGCTATGTGGCGCGGTATTATCCCGTATTGAC
GCCGGGCAAGAGCAACTCGGTCGCCGCATACACTATTCTCAGAATGACTTGGTTGAGTACTCACCAGTCA
CAGAAAAGCATCTTACGGATGGCATGACAGTAAGAGAATTATGCAGTGCTGCCATAACCATGAGTGATAA
CACTGCGGCCAACTTACTTCTGACAACGATCGGAGGACCGAAGGAGCTAACCGCTTTTTTGCACAACATG
GGGGATCATGTAACTCGCCTTGATCGTTGGGAACCGGAGCTGAATGAAGCCATACCAAACGACGAGCGTG
ACACCACGATGCCTGTAGCAATGGCAACAACGTTGCGCAAACTATTAACTGGCGAACTACTTACTCTAGC
TTCCCGGCAACAATTAATAGACTGGATGGAGGCGGATAAAGTTGCAGGACCACTTCTGCGCTCGGCCCTT
CCGGCTGGCTGGTTTATTGCTGATAAATCTGGAGCCGGTGAGCGTGGGTCTCGCGGTATCATTGCAGCAC
TGGGGCCAGATGGTAAGCCCTCCCGTATCGTAGTTATCTACACGACGGGGAGTCAGGCAACTATGGATGA
ACGAAATAGACAGATCGCTGAGATAGGTGCCTCACTGATTAAGCATTGGTAACTGTCAGACCAAGTTTAC
TCATATATACTTTAGATTGATTTAAAACTTCATTTTTAATTTAAAAGGATCTAGGTGAAGATCCTTTTTG
ATAATCTCATGACCAAAATCCCTTAACGTGAGTTTTCGTTCCACTGAGCGTCAGACCCCGTAGAAAAGAT
CAAAGGATCTTCTTGAGATCCTTTTTTTCTGCGCGTAATCTGCTGCTTGCAAACAAAAAAACCACCGCTA
CCAGCGGTGGTTTGTTTGCCGGATCAAGAGCTACCAACTCTTTTTCCGAAGGTAACTGGCTTCAGCAGAG
CGCAGATACCAAATACTGTTCTTCTAGTGTAGCCGTAGTTAGGCCACCACTTCAAGAACTCTGTAGCACC
GCCTACATACCTCGCTCTGCTAATCCTGTTACCAGTGGCTGCTGCCAGTGGCGATAAGTCGTGTCTTACC
GGGTTGGACTCAAGACGATAGTTACCGGATAAGGCGCAGCGGTCGGGCTGAACGGGGGGTTCGTGCACAC
AGCCCAGCTTGGAGCGAACGACCTACACCGAACTGAGATACCTACAGCGTGAGCTATGAGAAAGCGCCAC
GCTTCCCGAAGGGAGAAAGGCGGACAGGTATCCGGTAAGCGGCAGGGTCGGAACAGGAGAGCGCACGAGG
GAGCTTCCAGGGGGAAACGCCTGGTATCTTTATAGTCCTGTCGGGTTTCGCCACCTCTGACTTGAGCGTC
GATTTTTGTGATGCTCGTCAGGGGGGCGGAGCCTATGGAAAAACGCCAGCAACGCGGCCTTTTTACGGTT
CCTGGCCTTTTGCTGGCCTTTTGCTCACATGTTCTTTCCTGCGTTATCCCCTGATTCTGTGGATAACCGT
ATTACCGCCTTTGAGTGAGCTGATACCGCTCGCCGCAGCCGAACGACCGAGCGCAGCGAGTCAGTGAGCG
AGGAAGCGGAAGAGCGCCCAATACGCAAACCGCCTCTCCCCGCGCGTTGGCCGATTCATTAATGCAGCTG
GCACGACAGGTTTCCCGACTGGAAAGCGGGCAGTGAGCGCAACGCAATTAATGTGAGTTAGCTCACTCAT
TAGGCACCCCAGGCTTTACACTTTATGCTTCCGGCTCGTATGTTGTGTGGAATTGTGAGCGGATAACAAT
TTCACACAGGAAACAGCTATGACATGATTACGAATTCTCATGTTTGACAGCTTATCATCGATAAGCTTTA
ATGCGGTAGTTTATCACAGTTAAATTGCTAACGCAGTCAGGCAC
